>Addgene plasmid #60215 | Mouse-Dysferlin-Transcript-Variant2 | depositor full sequence | sequence record 96322 | Mouse-Dysferlin-Transcript-Variant2 sequence 8914 bps
CTTTCCTGCGTTATCCCCTGATTCTGTGGATAACCGTATTACCGCCTTTGAGTGAGCTGATACCGCTCGC
CGCAGCCGAACGACCGAGCGCAGCGAGTCAGTGAGCGAGGAAGCGGAAGAGCGCCCAATACGCAAACCGC
CTCTCCCCGCGCGTTGGCCGATTCATTAATGCAGCTGGCACGACAGGTTTCCCGACTGGAAAGCGGGCAG
TGAGCGCAACGCAATTAATACGCGTACCGCTAGCCAGGAAGAGTTTGTAGAAACGCAAAAAGGCCATCCG
TCAGGATGGCCTTCTGCTTAGTTTGATGCCTGGCAGTTTATGGCGGGCGTCCTGCCCGCCACCCTCCGGG
CCGTTGCTTCACAACGTTCAAATCCGCTCCCGGCGGATTTGTCCTACTCAGGAGAGCGTTCACCGACAAA
CAACAGATAAAACGAAAGGCCCAGTCTTCCGACTGAGCCTTTCGTTTTATTTGATGCCTGGCAGTTCCCT
ACTCTCGCGTTAACGCTAGCATGGATGTTTTCCCAGTCACGACGTTGTAAAACGACGGCCAGTCTTAAGC
TCGGGCCCCAAATAATGATTTTATTTTGACTGATAGTGACCTGTTCGTTGCAACAAATTGATGAGCAATG
CTTTTTTATAATGCCAACTTTGTACAAAAAAGCAGGCTCACTAGTGGTACCGTTTAAACGATCGGCCGCC
ACCATGCTGCGAGTCTTCATCCTTTTTGCGGAGAATGTCCACACCCCGGACTCCGACATCAGCGATGCCT
ACTGCTCCGCGGTGTTTGCAGGGGTAAAGAAGAGAACCAAAGTCATCAAGAACAGTGTGAACCCCGTGTG
GAATGAGGGCTTTGAGTGGGACCTCAAAGGTATTCCTCTAGATCAGAGCTCAGAACTTCTCGTGGTGGTC
AAGGACCATGAGACGATGGGAAGAAACAGGTTCCTGGGGGAAGCCAAGATCCCACTCCAGGAGGTCCTTG
CCACCCCCAGCCTCTCTGCCAGCTTCAACGCACCTCTGCTAGACGCCAAGCAGCAACCCACGGGGGCCTC
TCTGGTCCTGCAGGTGTCCTACACGCCACCCCCAGGAGCTGTGCCCCTGTTCCCACCACCTGCTTCTCTA
GCACCCTCCCCGACACTGCCTGACATGGATCTGGTGCCTGGTGGGGGACAGAGCCGGGCTGAGACTTGGT
CCCTGCTCAGTGACAGCACCATGGACACGAGATACTCTGGGAAGAAGTGGCCGGTCCCCACGGACACAGG
AGGGGAGGAAGACACCGAGGACCAGGGCCTGACTGGAGATGAAGCTGAGCCGTTCCTGGACCAGAGTGCT
GCTGTGGGCCCAGGGGGACCGACCACACCCAGGAAGCCACCTTCCCACCCTCCTCCCCACTATCCAGGGG
CAAAAAGAAAAAGAAGCTCTGCCCCACCTAGAAAGCTGCTGTCAGACAAGCCACAGGACTTCCAGATCAG
AGTCCAGGTGATAGAGGGGCGTCAGCTGCCTGGGGTGAATATTAAGCCTGTGGTCAAGGTCACAGCTGCT
GGGCAGACCAAGCGAACTCGGATCCAGAAGGGAAATAGCCCACTCTTCAATGAGACTCTTTTCTTCAACG
TATTTGACTCTCCCTTGGAGCTGTTTGATGAGCCCATCTTCATCACGGTGGTGGACTCACGCTCCCTTAG
GACAGATGCCCTCCTTGGCGAGTTCCGGATGGATGTGGGCACCGTGTACAGAGAGCCCCGACACGCTTAT
CTCCGGAAGTGGCTGCTGCTCTCCGACCCTGATGACTTCTCTGCGGGGGCCAGAGGCTACCTCAAAGCCA
GCCTGTGTGTGCTAGGGCCTGGAGATGAAGCTCCCCTGGACAAGAAGGACCCTTCTGAAGACAAAGAGGA
CATTGAAGGCAACCTGCTTAGGCCCACCGGTGTGGCCCTTCGAGGAGCCCACTTCTGCCTGAAGCTCTTC
CGGGCTGAGGACTTACCACAGATGGACGATGCTGTGATGGACAACGTCAAGCAGATCTTTGGCTTTGACA
GCAACAAGAAGAACTTGGTGGATCCCTTTGTGGAAGTCAGCTTTGCTGGGAAAATGCTCTGCAGCAAGAT
CCTGGAGAAGACAGCTAACCCTCAGTGGAACCAGAACATCACCTTGCCTGCGATGTTTCCCTCTATGTGT
GAAAAAATGAGGATTCGTGTCATGGACTGGGACCGCCTCACTCACAATGACACTGTGGCCACCACCTACT
TGGGTATGTCGAAAATCTCTGCTACTGGAGGAGAAATAGAAGTGGACGACAACCTGGGCTTCCTCCCCAC
TTTTGGGCCCTGCTATGTGAACCTCTATGGCAGTCCCCGAGAGTTCACGGGCTTCCCAGATCCTTATGCA
GAGCTCAACACAGGAAAGGGAGAAGGTGTGGCTTATCGAGGCAGGGTTCTGTTGTCCCTGGAGACCAAAC
TGGTGGAACACAGTGAGCAGAAGGTGGAAGACCTTCCTGCTGATGATATCCTGCGTGTGGAGAAGTACCT
GCGGAGGCGCAAATATTCCCTCTTTGCTGCCTTCTACTCAGCCACAATGCTGCAGGATGTGGATGACGCC
ATCCAGTTCGAGGTCAGCATTGGGAACTACGGGAACAAGTTCGACACCACCTGCCTGCCCTTGGCCTCCA
CCACCCAGTACAGCCGGGCGGTCTTTGATGGATGCCACTACTATTACTTGCCTTGGGGCAACGTGAAGCC
CGTGGTGGTGCTGTCCTCATACTGGGAAGACATCAGCCATCGAATTGAGATCCAAAACCAGCTCCTCAGG
GTCGCTGACCGCCTGGAAGCTAACCTGGAGCAGGTCCACTTGGCTCTGAAGGCACAGTGTTCCTCCGAGG
ATGTGGACGCCCTGGTGGCTCAGTTGACAGATGAGCTCCTTGCAGACTGCAGCCAGCCCCTGTGTGACAT
CCACGAGATACCTTCTGCCACCCACCTTGATCAGTACCTGCTCCGGCTACGCACCCGTCACCTGAGCCAG
ATCAAAGAAGCTGCTCTGGCCTTGAAGCTTGGCCATAGTGAGCTCTCCACTGCCCTGGAGCAGGCCGAGG
ACTGGCTTCTGCATCTCCGTGCCCTGGCCGAGGAGCCCCAGAACAGCCTGCCGGACATCATCATCTGGAT
GCTGCAGGGTGACAAGCGTGTGGCCTACCAGCGGGTGCCTGCCCATGAAGTCCTCTTCTCCCGGCGGGGC
CCCAGCTACTGCGGCAGGAACTGTGGGAAGCTGCAGACCATCTTTCTGAAATATCCTATGGAAGGTATGC
CTGGGGCCCGAATGCCCGTGCAGATTCGGATCAAGCTCTGGTTCGGGCTCTCTGTGGATGAGAAGGAATT
CAATCAGTTTGCTGAGGGAAAGCTCTCTGTCTTTGCCGAAACGTATGAGAACCAGACAAAGCTGGCACTG
GTCGGGAACTGGGGCACAACGGGCCTCACCTACCCCAAGTTTTCTGATGTCACAGGCAAGATCAAACTAC
CAAAGGATAGCTTCCGCCCCTCAGCTGGCTGGGCCTGGGCAGGAGATTGGTTCGTGTGTCCAGAGAAGAC
CCTACTCCATGATGCTGACGCTGGTCATCTGAGCTTCGTGGAGGAGGTGTTCGAGAACCAGACCCGGCTC
CCTGGGGGCCAGTGGATTTACATGAGTGATAACTACACAGATGTGAATGGGGAGAAGGTACTTCCGAAGG
ATGATATTGAATGCCCGCTGGGCTGGAAGTGGGAAGATGAAGAATGGTCCACAGACCTCAATCGGGCTGT
TGATGAACAAGGCTGGGAGTACAGCATCACCATACCCCCAGACCGAAAGCCAAAACACTGGGTCCCTGTT
GAGAAGATGTATTACACTCACAGGCGTCGACGCTGGGTCCGACTGCGCAGGAGGGACCTCAGCCAGATGG
AAGCACTGAAGAGGCACAGGCAGGCAGAGGCCGAGGGCGAGGGCTGGGAGTATGCCTCTCTCTTCGGCTG
GAAGTTCCACCTGGAGTACCGCAAGACAGATGCCTTCCGCCGCCGCCGCTGGCGCCGCCGCATGGAGCCG
CTGGAGAAGACGGGACCTGCAGCTGTGTTTGCCCTCGAGGGGGCCCTGGGCGGCATGGTGGATGACAAGA
GCGAAGACTCCATGTCTGTTTCTACCCTGAGCTTTGGCGTTAACAGACCCACAATCTCCTGCATCTTTGA
CTATGGGAACCGCTACCATCTGCGCTGCTACCTGTACCAGGCCCGAGACCTGCCAGCCATGGACAAGGAC
TCCTTCTCTGATCCCTACGCCATCGTCTCCTTCCTGCATCAAAGCCAGAAGACAGTGGTGGAGAAGAACA
CCCTGAATCCCACCTGGGATCAAACCCTCATCTTCTATGAGATTGAGATCTTCGGCGAGCCAGCCAGTAT
CGCCGAGCATCCGCCCTGCATCGTGGTGGAGCTCTATGACCACGACACCTATGGTGCTGACGAGTTCATG
GGTCGCTGTATTTGTCAGCCAAGCCTGGAACGGATGCCCCGCCTGGCCTGGTTCCCACTGACCCGGGGCA
GCCAGCCTGCCGGCGAGCTGCTGGCAGCGTTCGAGCTTATCCAGAGAGAGAAGCCAGCCATCCATCACAT
CCCTGGCTTTGAGATGCATGAAACTTCAAGGATTTTGGATGAGACGGAGGACACAGATTTGCCTTACCCA
CCACCTCAAAGGGAGGCCAACATCTACATGGTTCCCCAGAACATTAAGCCAGCTCTCCAACGTACTGCCA
TTGAGATCCTGGCCTGGGGCCTGCGGAACATGAAGAGCTATCAGATGGCCAGCATCTCTTCCCCCAGCCT
CGTGGTGGAGTGTGGTGGGCAGACAGTGCAGTCCTGTGTCATCAGAAACCTTCGGAAGAACCCCAACTTT
GATGTCTGTACTCTCTTCATGGAAGTGATGTTACCCAGAGAGGACCTCTACTGTCCACCTATTGTGGTCA
AGGTCATTGATAATCGCCAGTTTGGCCGCCGGCCAGTTGTGGGTCAGTGTACCATTCGCTCCCTGGAGAA
CTTCCTGTGCGACCCATACTCAGCAGAGAGTCCATCCCCACAGGGTGGCCCAGATGATGTGAGCTTACTC
AGCCCCGGGGAAGATGTGCTGATTGACATCGATGACAAGGAGCCTCTCATTCCTGTCCAGGAGGAGGAGT
TCATTGACTGGTGGAGCAAATTCTTTGCTTCTGTCGGGGAGAGGGAAAAGTGTGGTTCCTACCTGGAGAA
GGATTTTGACACCTTGAAGGTCTATGACACACAGCTGGAGAATGTGGAGGCTTTTGGAGGCCTGTCCGAC
TTTTGTAACACCTTCAAGCTCTACCGGGGCAGGACTCAGGAGGAGACAGATGATCCATCTGTCATCGGAG
AATTTAAGGGTCTCTTCAAAATTTATCCCCTCCCAGAAGATCCAGCCATCCCCATGCCCCCGAGACAATT
CCATCAGCTGGCTGCTCAGGGTCCCCAGGAATGCTTGGTCCGTATTTATATCGTCCGAGCATTTGGCTTA
CAGCCCAAGGACCCCAATGGCAAGTGTGACCCTTACATCAAGATCTCCATAGGGAAGAAATCAGTGAGTG
ACCAGGATAACTACATCCCTTGCACCCTGGAGCCTGTATTCGGAAAGATGTTTGAACTCACCTGCACTCT
ACCTCTGGAGAAGGACCTGAAGATCACACTCTACGATTATGACCTGCTCTCCAAGGATGAGAAGATTGGG
GAGACGGTCATAGACCTGGAGAACAGGCTGCTGTCCAAGTTTGGGGCTCGCTGTGGGCTCCCACAGACCT
ACTGTGTCTCTGGACCAAATCAGTGGAGAGATCAGCTCCGCCCCTCCCAGCTCCTCCACCTCTTCTGCCA
GCAGCACAGGATCAAGGCCCCCGTGTACCGGACAGACCGAGTGACGTTTCAGGATAAGGACTACACCATT
GAGGAGATAGAGGCTGGCAGACTCCCAAACCCACACCTGGGCCCAGTGGAGGAACGCTTAGCCCTGCATG
TCCTTCAGCAACAAGGCTTGGTTCCTGAGCATGTGGAGTCACGGCCTCTTTATAGTCCTCTGCAGCCAGA
TATCGAGCAGGGGAAGCTACAGATGTGGATTGACATATTTCCAAAGGTGCTGGGCCGGCCTGGACCTCCC
TTCAACATCACCCCACGGAAAGCTAGAAGGTTTTTTCTGCGTTGTATTATTTGGAACACAAAAGATGTGA
TCTTGGATGACCTCAGTCTCACGGGGGAGAAGATGAGTGACATCTATGTGAAAGGCTGGATGGTGGGATT
CGAAGAACACAAGCAGAAGACAGATGTGCACTACCGCTCCCTGGGTGGGGAGGGCAATTTCAACTGGAGG
TTCGTGTTTCCCTTCGACTATCTGCCTGCTGAGCAAGTCTGTGCTGTTGCCAAGAAGGATGCCTTCTGGA
GACTCGACAAGACAGAGAGCAAGATCCCAGCACGTGTGGTCTTCCAGATCTGGGACAATGACAAATTCTC
TTTTGATGACTTTCTGGGCTCTCTGCAGCTGGATCTCAACCGAATGCCCAAGCCAGCCAAGACGGCTGAG
AAGTGCTCCTTGGACCAGCTGGATGACACCTTCCACCCAGAATGGTTTGTGTCCCTTTTTGAGCAGAAGA
CAGTGAAAGGATGGTGGCCTTGTGTGACAGAGGAGGGCGAGAAGAAGATGTTGGCGGGCAAGCTGGAAAT
GACCTTGGAGATTGTTGCAGAAAGTGAACATGAAGAGCGGCCTGCTGGCCAAGGTCGGGATGAACCCAAC
ATGAATCCGAAGCTAGAGGATCCAAGGCGCCCCGATACTTCTTTCCTGTGGTTCACCTCCCCGTACAAGA
CCATGAAGTTCATCTTGTGGCGACGCTTCCGGTGTGCCATCATCCTCTTCATCATCCTCTTCATCCTCCT
GCTCTTCCTGGGTGTCTTTGTCTACGCCTTCCCGAACTACGCTGCCATGAAGCTGGTGAAGCCCTTTCGA
TGAGCATATGTTAATTAACCTAGGTTATAAGCGGCCGCACCCAGCTTTCTTGTACAAAGTTGGCATTATA
AGAAAGCATTGCTTATCAATTTGTTGCAACGAACAGGTCACTATCAGTCAAAATAAAATCATTATTTGCC
ATCCAGCTGATATCCCCTATAGTGAGTCGTATTACATGGTCATAGCTGTTTCCTGGCAGCTCTGGCCCGT
GTCTCAAAATCTCTGATGTTACATTGCACAAGATAAAATAATATCATCATGAACAATAAAACTGTCTGCT
TACATAAACAGTAATACAAGGGGTGTTATGAGCCATATTCAACGGGAAACGTCGAGGCCGCGATTAAATT
CCAACATGGATGCTGATTTATATGGGTATAAATGGGCTCGCGATAATGTCGGGCAATCAGGTGCGACAAT
CTATCGCTTGTATGGGAAGCCCGATGCGCCAGAGTTGTTTCTGAAACATGGCAAAGGTAGCGTTGCCAAT
GATGTTACAGATGAGATGGTCAGACTAAACTGGCTGACGGAATTTATGCCTCTTCCGACCATCAAGCATT
TTATCCGTACTCCTGATGATGCATGGTTACTCACCACTGCGATCCCCGGAAAAACAGCATTCCAGGTATT
AGAAGAATATCCTGATTCAGGTGAAAATATTGTTGATGCGCTGGCAGTGTTCCTGCGCCGGTTGCATTCG
ATTCCTGTTTGTAATTGTCCTTTTAACAGCGATCGCGTATTTCGTCTCGCTCAGGCGCAATCACGAATGA
ATAACGGTTTGGTTGATGCGAGTGATTTTGATGACGAGCGTAATGGCTGGCCTGTTGAACAAGTCTGGAA
AGAAATGCATAAACTTTTGCCATTCTCACCGGATTCAGTCGTCACTCATGGTGATTTCTCACTTGATAAC
CTTATTTTTGACGAGGGGAAATTAATAGGTTGTATTGATGTTGGACGAGTCGGAATCGCAGACCGATACC
AGGATCTTGCCATCCTATGGAACTGCCTCGGTGAGTTTTCTCCTTCATTACAGAAACGGCTTTTTCAAAA
ATATGGTATTGATAATCCTGATATGAATAAATTGCAGTTTCATTTGATGCTCGATGAGTTTTTCTAATCA
GAATTGGTTAATTGGTTGTAACACTGGCAGAGCATTACGCTGACTTGACGGGACGGCGCAAGCTCATGAC
CAAAATCCCTTAACGTGAGTTACGCGTCGTTCCACTGAGCGTCAGACCCCGTAGAAAAGATCAAAGGATC
TTCTTGAGATCCTTTTTTTCTGCGCGTAATCTGCTGCTTGCAAACAAAAAAACCACCGCTACCAGCGGTG
GTTTGTTTGCCGGATCAAGAGCTACCAACTCTTTTTCCGAAGGTAACTGGCTTCAGCAGAGCGCAGATAC
CAAATACTGTTCTTCTAGTGTAGCCGTAGTTAGGCCACCACTTCAAGAACTCTGTAGCACCGCCTACATA
CCTCGCTCTGCTAATCCTGTTACCAGTGGCTGCTGCCAGTGGCGATAAGTCGTGTCTTACCGGGTTGGAC
TCAAGACGATAGTTACCGGATAAGGCGCAGCGGTCGGGCTGAACGGGGGGTTCGTGCACACAGCCCAGCT
TGGAGCGAACGACCTACACCGAACTGAGATACCTACAGCGTGAGCTATGAGAAAGCGCCACGCTTCCCGA
AGGGAGAAAGGCGGACAGGTATCCGGTAAGCGGCAGGGTCGGAACAGGAGAGCGCACGAGGGAGCTTCCA
GGGGGAAACGCCTGGTATCTTTATAGTCCTGTCGGGTTTCGCCACCTCTGACTTGAGCGTCGATTTTTGT
GATGCTCGTCAGGGGGGCGGAGCCTATGGAAAAACGCCAGCAACGCGGCCTTTTTACGGTTCCTGGCCTT
TTGCTGGCCTTTTGCTCACATGTT
Features (pLannotate 1.2.2; 10 found; start..end, strand, type, name):
    121..213     +  CDS            lacI (fragment): lac repressor; lacI; The lac repressor binds to the lac operator to inhibit transcription in E. coli. This inhibition can be relieved by adding lactose or isopropyl-β-D-thiogalactopyranoside (IPTG).
    268..295     -  terminator     rrnB T2 terminator: transcription terminator T2 from the E. coli rrnB gene
    427..470     +  terminator     rrnB T1 terminator: Escherichia coli rrnB; transcription terminator T1 from the E. coli rrnB gene
    517..553     -  CDS            lacZα (fragment): LacZα fragment of β-galactosidase; lacZ fragment
    569..668     +  protein_bind   attL1: mutant version of attL; recombination site for the Gateway® LR reaction LR Clonase™
    704..7000    +  CDS            Dysf: DYSF_MOUSE - Also known as Fer1l1. Experimental evidence at protein level: Swiss-Prot protein existence level 1. Key calcium ion sensor involved in the Ca(2+)-triggered synaptic vesicle-plasma membrane fusion. Plays a role in the sarcolemma repair mechanism of both skeletal muscle and cardiomyocytes that permits rapid resealing of membranes disrupted by mechanical stress. From Mus musculus (Mouse).
   7039..7138    -  protein_bind   attL2: mutant version of attL; recombination site for the Gateway® LR reaction LR Clonase™
   7156..7174    -  promoter       T7 promoter: promoter for bacteriophage T7 RNA polymerase
   7308..8117    +  CDS            KanR: aminoglycoside phosphotransferase; aph(3')-Ia; confers resistance to kanamycin in bacteria or G418 (Geneticin®) in eukaryotes
   8264..8852    +  rep_origin     ori: high-copy-number ColE1/pMB1/pBR322/pUC origin of replication
