[The description below was written by a language model from this plasmid's Addgene catalogue record and pLannotate feature annotations shown in this document.]
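Description:
Mouse-Dysferlin-Transcript-Variant2 is a Gateway entry clone built on the Invitrogen pDONR221 backbone, carrying the cDNA for transcript variant 2 of mouse dysferlin (Dysf). The whole plasmid is about 8.9 kb, of which roughly 6.3 kb is insert; the record notes that the dysferlin sequence was produced by gene synthesis rather than amplified from tissue. It is maintained in E. coli through a high-copy ColE1/pUC-type origin and selected with kanamycin via an aminoglycoside phosphotransferase gene. The annotated short lacI and lacZα fragments are vestigial backbone sequence with no functional role here. The rrnB T1 and T2 terminators upstream of the cloning region are standard pDONR elements that shield the insert from read-through transcription in bacteria.

The Dysf open reading frame, spanning about 6.3 kb on the forward strand, is flanked by attL1 and attL2 sites. These are the recombination sites left after a BP reaction. They allow the coding sequence to be moved directionally, by an LR Clonase reaction, into any attR-containing destination vector. The entry clone has no eukaryotic promoter, and no epitope tag or reporter is annotated. The only promoter in the table is a T7 promoter just outside attL2, pointing back toward the insert, so expression depends on the destination vector chosen.

Dysferlin is a calcium-sensing membrane protein involved in resealing the sarcolemma of skeletal muscle and cardiomyocytes after mechanical damage. This plasmid therefore serves as a source clone for building mouse dysferlin expression constructs for work on membrane repair and dysferlin-related muscle biology.
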