Addgene plasmid #60215: Mouse-Dysferlin-Transcript-Variant2
Purpose: Mouse dysferlin transcript variant-2 (accession #NM_001077694) cDNA in pDONR221 plasmid which can be used as an entry vector for Invitrogen’s gateway system.
Depositing lab: Jain Foundation.
Backbone
  Vector backbone: pDONR221
  Backbone manufacturer: Invitrogen
  Backbone size w/o insert (bp): 2571
  Total vector size (bp): 8914
  Vector type: Gateway entry clone
Growth in bacteria
  Bacterial resistance: Kanamycin, 50 μg/mL
  Growth temperature: 37°C
  Growth strain: DH10B
  Copy number: Unknown
Gene/Insert
  Gene/Insert name: Dysferlin
  Species: M. musculus (mouse)
  Insert size (bp): 6343
  Entrez Gene: Dysf (a.k.a. 2310004N10Rik, D6Pas3)
  Cloning method: Gateway Cloning
  Sequencing primers: 5′ M13pUC-fwd
Resource information
  A portion of this plasmid was derived from a plasmid made by: The mouse dysferlin insert was synthesized by DNA2.0
Terms and licenses: Academic/Nonprofit Terms; Industry Terms: Not Available to Industry
How to cite: Mouse-Dysferlin-Transcript-Variant2 was a gift from Jain Foundation (Addgene plasmid # 60215 ; http://n2t.net/addgene:60215 ; RRID:Addgene_60215)
