>Addgene plasmid #60215 | Mouse-Dysferlin-Transcript-Variant2 | addgene partial sequence | sequence record 98267 | M13pUC-Fwd 5'-CCCAGTCACGACGTTGTAAAACG-3'
TGATTTTATTTTGACTGATAGTGACCTGTTCGTTGCAACAAATTGATGAGCAATGCTTTTTTATAATGCC
AACTTTGTACAAAAAAGCAGGCTCACTAGTGGTACCGTTTAAACGATCGGCCGCCACCATGCTGCGAGTC
TTCATCCTTTTTGCGGAGAATGTCCACACCCCGGACTCCGACATCAGCGATGCCTACTGCTCCGCGGTGT
TTGCAGGGGTAAAGAAGAGAACCAAAGTCATCAAGAACAGTGTGAACCCCGTGTGGAATGAGGGCTTTGA
GTGGGACCTCAAAGGTATTCCTCTAGATCAGAGCTCAGAACTTCTCGTGGTGGTCAAGGACCATGAGACG
ATGGGAAGAAACAGGTTCCTGGGGGAAGCCAAGATCCCACTCCAGGAGGTCCTTGCCACCCCCAGCCTCT
CTGCCAGCTTCAACGCACCTCTGCTAGACGCCAAGCAGCAACCCACGGGGGCCTCTCTGGTCCTGCAGGT
GTCCTACACGCCACCCCCAGGAGCTGTGCCCCTGTTCCCACCACCTGCTTCTCTAGCACCCTCCCCGACA
CTGCCTGACATGGATCTGGTGCCTGGTGGGGGACAGAGCCGGGCTGAGACTTGGTCCCTGCTCAGTGACA
GCACCATGGACACGAGATACTCTGGGAAGAAGTGGCCGGTCCCCACGGACACAGGAGGGGAGGAAGACAC
CGAGGACCAGGGCCTGACTGGAGATGAAGCTGAGCCGTTCCTGGACCAGAGTGCTGCTGTGGGCC
