>Addgene plasmid #60215 | Mouse-Dysferlin-Transcript-Variant2 | addgene partial sequence | sequence record 98635 | M13-Rev 5'-CAGGAAACAGCTATGACC-3'
ATAATGATTTTATTTTGACTGATAGTGACCTGTTCGTTGCAACAAATTGATAAGCAATGCTTTCTTATAA
TGCCAACTTTGTACAAGAAAGCTGGGTGCGGCCGCTTATAACCTAGGTTAATTAACATATGCTCATCGAA
AGGGCTTCACCAGCTTCATGGCAGCGTAGTTCGGGAAGGCGTAGACAAAGACACCCAGGAAGAGCAGGAG
GATGAAGAGGATGATGAAGAGGATGATGGCACACCGGAAGCGTCGCCACAAGATGAACTTCATGGTCTTG
TACGGGGAGGTGAACCACAGGAAAGAAGTATCGGGGCGCCTTGGATCCTCTAGCTTCGGATTCATGTTGG
GTTCATCCCGACCTTGGCCAGCAGGCCGCTCTTCATGTTCACTTTCTGCAACAATCTCCAAGGTCATTTC
CAGCTTGCCCGCCAACATCTTCTTCTCGCCCTCCTCTGTCACACAAGGCCACCATCCTTTCACTGTCTTC
TGCTCAAAAAGGGACACAAACCATTCTGGGTGGAAGGTGTCATCCAGCTGGTCCAAGGAGCACTTCTCAG
CCGTCTTGGCTGGCTTGGGCATTCGGTTGAGATCCAGCTGCAGAGAGCCCAGAAAGTCATCAAAAGAGAA
TTTGTCATTGTCCCAGATCTGGAAGACCACACGTGCTGGGATCTTGCTCTCTGTCTTGTCGAGTCTCCAG
AAGGCATCCTTCTTGGCAACAGCACAGACTTGCTCAGCAGGCAGATAGTCGAAGGGAAACACGAACCTCC
AGTTGAA
